Addgene plasmid #207349: pmcb306-GFP-Rab12-mito
Purpose: Mammalian expression of Rab12-mito
Depositing lab: Suzanne Pfeffer. Depositing organization: Stanford University. Publication: Genome-wide screen reveals Rab12 GTPase as a critical activator of Parkinson's disease-linked LRRK2 kinase. Dhekne HS, Tonelli F, Yeshaw WM, Chiang CY, Limouse C, Jaimon E, Purlyte E, Alessi DR, Pfeffer SR. Elife. 2023 Oct 24;12:e87098. doi: 10.7554/eLife.87098. PubMed 37874635.
Backbone
  Vector backbone: Pmcb306
  Vector type: Mammalian Expression
Growth in bacteria
  Bacterial resistance: Ampicillin, 100 μg/mL
  Growth temperature: 37°C
  Growth strain: DH5alpha
  Copy number: High Copy
Gene/Insert
  Gene/Insert name: Rab12-mito
  Species: H. sapiens (human)
  Entrez Gene: RAB12
  Cloning method: Gibson Cloning
Terms and licenses: Academic/Nonprofit Terms; Industry Terms: Not Available to Industry
How to cite: pmcb306-GFP-Rab12-mito was a gift from Suzanne Pfeffer (Addgene plasmid # 207349 ; http://n2t.net/addgene:207349 ; RRID:Addgene_207349)
