[The description below was written by a language model from this plasmid's Addgene catalogue record and pLannotate feature annotations shown in this document.]
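Description:
pmcb306-GFP-Rab12-mito is a 9.8 kb mammalian expression plasmid. The catalogue lists it simply as "Mammalian Expression", but the feature table shows it is built on an HIV-1-derived lentiviral transfer backbone. A CMV enhancer/promoter is fused to a truncated 5' LTR to drive genomic RNA production in packaging cells. This is followed by the Ψ packaging signal with a partial gag sequence, the Rev response element for Rev-dependent nuclear export, and the cPPT/CTS element that aids nuclear import of the reverse-transcribed genome. A WPRE upstream of the 3' LTR region enhances transcript stability and expression. In bacteria the plasmid is maintained at high copy through a ColE1/pUC-type origin and selected with ampicillin via β-lactamase.

The payload is driven by the constitutive human EF-1α promoter. Puromycin N-acetyltransferase comes first, followed after a short unannotated gap by EGFP, human RAB12 and a fragment of human monoamine oxidase A (MAOA). The record does not say what links PuroR to EGFP, although the spacing would fit a short linker or self-cleaving peptide. The close spacing of EGFP, RAB12 and the MAOA fragment suggests a single fusion protein. The "mito" in the name implies that the MAOA segment acts as a mitochondrial membrane anchor, relocalising GFP-tagged Rab12 to mitochondria.

Two loxP sites in the same orientation flank the whole region, so it could in principle be excised by Cre. A residual tracrRNA fragment upstream suggests the backbone descends from an sgRNA vector. The associated publication identifies Rab12 as an activator of the Parkinson's disease-linked kinase LRRK2. The construct therefore fits experiments testing whether Rab12 artificially anchored at mitochondria affects LRRK2, with puromycin allowing selection of stably expressing cells.
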