Features (pLannotate 1.2.2; 26 found; start..end, strand, type, name):
     31..83      -  misc_feature   bom (fragment): basis of mobility region from pBR322
    238..617     +  enhancer       CMV enhancer: human cytomegalovirus immediate early enhancer
    618..817     +  promoter       CMV promoter: human cytomegalovirus (CMV) immediate early promoter
    835..1015    +  LTR            5' LTR (truncated): truncated 5' long terminal repeat (LTR) from HIV-1
   1062..1187    +  misc_feature   HIV-1 Ψ: packaging signal of human immunodeficiency virus type 1
   1171..1509    +  CDS            HIV-1 gag (fragment): gag protein from human immunodeficiency virus 1; gag
   1684..1917    +  misc_feature   RRE: The Rev response element (RRE) of HIV-1 allows for Rev-dependent mRNA export from the nucleus to the cytoplasm.
   2294..2394    +  CDS            Rev (fragment): human immunodeficiency virus 1 (HIV-1) Rev protein; rev; enhances nuclear export of unspliced and incompletely spliced viral mRNAs
   2444..2561    +  misc_feature   cPPT/CTS: central polypurine tract and central termination sequence of HIV-1
   2814..2847    +  protein_bind   loxP: Cre-mediated recombination occurs in the 8-bp core sequence (GCATACAT). Cre recombinase
   2934..2953    -  CDS            VN155(I152L) (fragment): improved N-terminal fragment of mVenus for use in bimolecular fluorescence complementation (BiFC) (Kodama and Hu, 2010)
   2972..3039    +  misc_RNA       tracrRNA (fragment): trans-activating CRISPR RNA for the Streptococcus pyogenes CRISPR/Cas9 system
   3104..4275    +  promoter       EF-1α promoter: strong constitutive promoter for human elongation factor EF-1α
   4287..4883    +  CDS            PuroR: puromycin N-acetyltransferase; pac from Streptomyces alboniger; confers resistance to puromycin
   4959..5675    +  CDS            EGFP: EGFP is a basic (constitutively fluorescent) green fluorescent protein published in 1996, derived from Aequorea victoria. It is reported to be a rapidly-maturing weak dimer with moderate acid sensitivity.
   5685..6416    +  CDS            RAB12: RAB12_HUMAN - Experimental evidence at protein level: Swiss-Prot protein existence level 1. The small GTPases Rab are key regulators of intracellular membrane trafficking, from the formation of transport vesicles to their fusion with membranes. Rabs cycle between an inactive GDP-bound form and an active GTP-bound form that is able to recruit to membranes different set of downstream effectors directly responsible for vesicle formation, movement, tethering and fusion. That Rab may play a role in protein transport from recycling endosomes to lysosomes regulating, for instance, the degradation of
   6432..6545    +  CDS            MAOA (fragment): AOFA_HUMAN - Experimental evidence at protein level: Swiss-Prot protein existence level 1. Catalyzes the oxidative deamination of biogenic and xenobiotic amines and has important functions in the metabolism of neuroactive and vasoactive amines in the central nervous system and peripheral tissues. MAOA preferentially oxidizes biogenic amines such as 5-hydroxytryptamine (5-HT), norepinephrine and epinephrine. From Homo sapiens (Human).
   6568..6601    +  protein_bind   loxP: Cre-mediated recombination occurs in the 8-bp core sequence (GCATACAT). Cre recombinase
   6634..6657    +  misc_feature   MCS (fragment): pBluescript multiple cloning site
   6657..7245    +  misc_feature   WPRE: woodchuck hepatitis virus posttranscriptional regulatory element
   7246..7265    +  misc_feature   MCS (fragment): pBluescript multiple cloning site
   7267..7767    +  CDS            nef (fragment): NEF_HV1LA - Experimental evidence at protein level: Swiss-Prot protein existence level 1. Extracellular Nef protein targets CD4(+) T-lymphocytes for apoptosis by interacting with CXCR4 surface receptors. From Human immunodeficiency virus type 1 group M subtype B (isolate Lai) (HIV-1).
   7774..7954    +  LTR            5' LTR (truncated): truncated 5' long terminal repeat (LTR) from HIV-1
   8016..8604    -  rep_origin     ori: high-copy-number ColE1/pMB1/pBR322/pUC origin of replication
   8775..9635    -  CDS            AmpR: β-lactamase; bla; confers resistance to ampicillin, carbenicillin, and related antibiotics
   9636..9740    -  promoter       AmpR promoter: bla
>Addgene plasmid #207349 | pmcb306-GFP-Rab12-mito | addgene full sequence | sequence record 412903 | Addgene NGS Result
GTCGACGGATCGGGAGATCTCCCGATCCCCTATGGTGCACTCTCAGTACAATCTGCTCTGATGCCGCATA
GTTAAGCCAGTATCTGCTCCCTGCTTGTGTGTTGGAGGTCGCTGAGTAGTGCGCGAGCAAAATTTAAGCT
ACAACAAGGCAAGGCTTGACCGACAATTGCATGAAGAATCTGCTTAGGGTTAGGCGTTTTGCGCTGCTTC
GCGATGTACGGGCCAGATATACGCGTTGACATTGATTATTGACTAGTTATTAATAGTAATCAATTACGGG
GTCATTAGTTCATAGCCCATATATGGAGTTCCGCGTTACATAACTTACGGTAAATGGCCCGCCTGGCTGA
CCGCCCAACGACCCCCGCCCATTGACGTCAATAATGACGTATGTTCCCATAGTAACGCCAATAGGGACTT
TCCATTGACGTCAATGGGTGGAGTATTTACGGTAAACTGCCCACTTGGCAGTACATCAAGTGTATCATAT
GCCAAGTACGCCCCCTATTGACGTCAATGACGGTAAATGGCCCGCCTGGCATTATGCCCAGTACATGACC
TTATGGGACTTTCCTACTTGGCAGTACATCTACGTATTAGTCATCGCTATTACCATGGTGATGCGGTTTT
GGCAGTACATCAATGGGCGTGGATAGCGGTTTGACTCACGGGGATTTCCAAGTCTCCACCCCATTGACGT
CAATGGGAGTTTGTTTTGGCACCAAAATCAACGGGACTTTCCAAAATGTCGTAACAACTCCGCCCCATTG
ACGCAAATGGGCGGTAGGCGTGTACGGTGGGAGGTCTATATAAGCAGCGCGTTTTGCCTGTACTGGGTCT
CTCTGGTTAGACCAGATCTGAGCCTGGGAGCTCTCTGGCTAACTAGGGAACCCACTGCTTAAGCCTCAAT
AAAGCTTGCCTTGAGTGCTTCAAGTAGTGTGTGCCCGTCTGTTGTGTGACTCTGGTAACTAGAGATCCCT
CAGACCCTTTTAGTCAGTGTGGAAAATCTCTAGCAGTGGCGCCCGAACAGGGACTTGAAAGCGAAAGGGA
AACCAGAGGAGCTCTCTCGACGCAGGACTCGGCTTGCTGAAGCGCGCACGGCAAGAGGCGAGGGGCGGCG
ACTGGTGAGTACGCCAAAAATTTTGACTAGCGGAGGCTAGAAGGAGAGAGATGGGTGCGAGAGCGTCAGT
ATTAAGCGGGGGAGAATTAGATCGCGATGGGAAAAAATTCGGTTAAGGCCAGGGGGAAAGAAAAAATATA
AATTAAAACATATAGTATGGGCAAGCAGGGAGCTAGAACGATTCGCAGTTAATCCTGGCCTGTTAGAAAC
ATCAGAAGGCTGTAGACAAATACTGGGACAGCTACAACCATCCCTTCAGACAGGATCAGAAGAACTTAGA
TCATTATATAATACAGTAGCAACCCTCTATTGTGTGCATCAAAGGATAGAGATAAAAGACACCAAGGAAG
CTTTAGACAAGATAGAGGAAGAGCAAAACAAAAGTAAGACCACCGCACAGCAAGCGGCCGGCCGCTGATC
TTCAGACCTGGAGGAGGAGATATGAGGGACAATTGGAGAAGTGAATTATATAAATATAAAGTAGTAAAAA
TTGAACCATTAGGAGTAGCACCCACCAAGGCAAAGAGAAGAGTGGTGCAGAGAGAAAAAAGAGCAGTGGG
AATAGGAGCTTTGTTCCTTGGGTTCTTGGGAGCAGCAGGAAGCACTATGGGCGCAGCGTCAATGACGCTG
ACGGTACAGGCCAGACAATTATTGTCTGGTATAGTGCAGCAGCAGAACAATTTGCTGAGGGCTATTGAGG
CGCAACAGCATCTGTTGCAACTCACAGTCTGGGGCATCAAGCAGCTCCAGGCAAGAATCCTGGCTGTGGA
AAGATACCTAAAGGATCAACAGCTCCTGGGGATTTGGGGTTGCTCTGGAAAACTCATTTGCACCACTGCT
GTGCCTTGGAATGCTAGTTGGAGTAATAAATCTCTGGAACAGATTTGGAATCACACGACCTGGATGGAGT
GGGACAGAGAAATTAACAATTACACAAGCTTAATACACTCCTTAATTGAAGAATCGCAAAACCAGCAAGA
AAAGAATGAACAAGAATTATTGGAATTAGATAAATGGGCAAGTTTGTGGAATTGGTTTAACATAACAAAT
TGGCTGTGGTATATAAAATTATTCATAATGATAGTAGGAGGCTTGGTAGGTTTAAGAATAGTTTTTGCTG
TACTTTCTATAGTGAATAGAGTTAGGCAGGGATATTCACCATTATCGTTTCAGACCCACCTCCCAACCCC
GAGGGGACCCGACAGGCCCGAAGGAATAGAAGAAGAAGGTGGAGAGAGAGACAGAGACAGATCCATTCGA
TTAGTGAACGGATCGGCACTGCGTGCGCCAATTCTGCAGACAAATGGCAGTATTCATCCACAATTTTAAA
AGAAAAGGGGGGATTGGGGGGTACAGTGCAGGGGAAAGAATAGTAGACATAATAGCAACAGACATACAAA
CTAAAGAATTACAAAAACAAATTACAAAAATTCAAAATTTTCGGGTTTATTACAGGGACAGCAGAGATCC
AGTTTGGTTAGTACCGGGCCCGCTCTAGAGATCCGACGCGCCATCTCTAGGCCCGCGCCGGCCCCCTCGC
ACGGACTTGTGGGAGAAGCTCGGCTACTCCCCTGCCCCGGTTAATTTGCATATAATATTTCCTAGTAACT
ATAGAGGCTTAATGTGCGATAAAAGACAGATAATCTGTTCTTTTTAATACTAGCTACATTTTACATGATA
GGCTTGGATTTCTATAACTTCGTATAGCATACATTATACGAAGTTATAAACAGCACAAAAGGAAACTCAC
CCTAACTGTAAAGTAATTGTGTGTTTTGAGACTATAAGTATCCCTTGGAGAACCACCTTGTTGGACCAGG
ATGGGCACCACCCGTTTAAGAGCTAAGCTGGAAACAGCATAGCAAGTTTAAATAAGGCTAGTCCGTTATC
AACTTGAAAAAGTGGCACCGAGTCGGTGCTTTTTTTCTCGAGTACTAGGATCCATTAGGCGGCCGCGTGG
ATAACCGTATTACCGCCATGCATGTGCCCGTCAGTGGGCAGAGCGCACATCGCCCACAGTCCCCGAGAAG
TTGGGGGGAGGGGTCGGCAATTGAACCGGTGCCTAGAGAAGGTGGCGCGGGGTAAACTGGGAAAGTGATG
TCGTGTACTGGCTCCGCCTTTTTCCCGAGGGTGGGGGAGAACCGTATATAAGTGCAGTAGTCGCCGTGAA
CGTTCTTTTTCGCAACGGGTTTGCCGCCAGAACACAGGTAAGTGCCGTGTGTGGTTCCCGCGGGCCTGGC
CTCTTTACGGGTTATGGCCCTTGCGTGCCTTGAATTACTTCCACCTGGCTGCAGTACGTGATTCTTGATC
CCGAGCTTCGGGTTGGAAGTGGGTGGGAGAGTTCGAGGCCTTGCGCTTAAGGAGCCCCTTCGCCTCGTGC
TTGAGTTGAGGCCTGGCCTGGGCGCTGGGGCCGCCGCGTGCGAATCTGGTGGCACCTTCGCGCCTGTCTC
GCTGCTTTCGATAAGTCTCTAGCCATTTAAAATTTTTGATGACCTGCTGCGACGCTTTTTTTCTGGCAAG
ATAGTCTTGTAAATGCGGGCCAAGATCTGCACACTGGTATTTCGGTTTTTGGGGCCGCGGGCGGCGACGG
GGCCCGTGCGTCCCAGCGCACATGTTCGGCGAGGCGGGGCCTGCGAGCGCGGCCACCGAGAATCGGACGG
GGGTAGTCTCAAGCTGGCCGGCCTGCTCTGGTGCCTGGCCTCGCGCCGCCGTGTATCGCCCCGCCCTGGG
CGGCAAGGCTGGCCCGGTCGGCACCAGTTGCGTGAGCGGAAAGATGGCCGCTTCCCGGCCCTGCTGCAGG
GAGCTCAAAATGGAGGACGCGGCGCTCGGGAGAGCGGGCGGGTGAGTCACCCACACAAAGGAAAAGGGCC
TTTCCGTCCTCAGCCGTCGCTTCATGTGACTCCACGGAGTACCGGGCGCCGTCCAGGCACCTCGATTAGT
TCTCGCGCTTTTGGAGTACGTCGTCTTTAGGTTGGGGGGAGGGGTTTTATGCGATGGAGTTTCCCCACAC
TGAGTGGGTGGAGACTGAAGTTAGGCCAGCTTGGCACTTGATGTAATTCTCCTTGGAATTTGCCCTTTTT
GAGTTTGGATCTTGGTTCATTCTCAAGCCTCAGACAGTGGTTCAAAGTTTTTTTCTTCCATTTCAGGTGT
CGTGAGCTAGCCCACCATGACCGAGTACAAGCCCACGGTGCGCCTCGCCACCCGCGACGACGTCCCCCGG
GCCGTACGCACCCTCGCCGCCGCGTTCGCCGACTACCCCGCCACGCGCCACACCGTCGACCCGGACCGCC
ACATCGAGCGGGTCACCGAGCTGCAAGAACTCTTCCTCACGCGCGTCGGGCTCGACATCGGCAAGGTGTG
GGTCGCGGACGACGGCGCCGCGGTGGCGGTCTGGACCACGCCGGAGAGCGTCGAAGCGGGGGCGGTGTTC
GCCGAGATCGGCCCGCGCATGGCCGAGTTGAGCGGTTCCCGGCTGGCCGCGCAGCAACAGATGGAAGGCC
TCCTGGCGCCGCACCGGCCCAAGGAGCCCGCGTGGTTCCTGGCCACCGTCGGCGTCTCGCCCGACCACCA
GGGCAAGGGTCTGGGCAGCGCCGTCGTGCTCCCCGGAGTGGAGGCGGCCGAGCGCGCCGGGGTGCCCGCC
TTCCTGGAGACCTCCGCGCCCCGCAACCTCCCCTTCTACGAGCGGCTCGGCTTCACCGTCACCGCCGACG
TCGAGGTGCCCGAAGGACCGCGCACCTGGTGCATGACCCGCAAGCCCGGTGCCGGATCGGGAGAGGGCAG
AGGAAGTCTGCTAACATGCGGTGACGTCGAGGAGAATCCTGGCCCACCGGTCGCCACCATGGTGAGCAAG
GGCGAGGAGCTGTTCACCGGGGTGGTGCCCATCCTGGTCGAGCTGGACGGCGACGTAAACGGCCACAAGT
TCAGCGTGTCTGGCGAGGGCGAGGGCGATGCCACCTACGGCAAGCTGACCCTGAAGTTCATCTGCACCAC
CGGCAAGCTGCCCGTGCCCTGGCCCACCCTCGTGACCACCCTGACCTACGGCGTGCAGTGCTTCAGCCGC
TACCCCGACCACATGAAGCAGCACGACTTCTTCAAGTCCGCCATGCCCGAAGGCTACGTCCAGGAGCGCA
CCATCTTCTTCAAGGACGACGGCAACTACAAGACCCGCGCCGAGGTGAAGTTCGAGGGCGACACCCTGGT
GAACCGCATCGAGCTGAAGGGCATCGACTTCAAGGAGGACGGCAACATCCTGGGGCACAAGCTGGAGTAC
AACTACAACAGCCACAACGTCTATATCATGGCCGACAAGCAGAAGAACGGCATCAAGGCGAACTTCAAGA
TCCGCCACAACATCGAGGACGGCAGCGTGCAGCTCGCCGACCACTACCAGCAGAACACCCCCATCGGCGA
CGGCCCCGTGCTGCTGCCCGACAACCACTACCTGAGCACCCAGTCCGCCCTGAGCAAAGACCCCAACGAG
AAGCGCGATCACATGGTCCTGCTGGAGTTCGTGACCGCCGCCGGGATCACTCTCGGCATGGACGAGCTGT
ACAAGGGGCGCGCCATGGATCCGGGCGCCGCGCTGCAGAGGCGGGCCGGGGGCGGCGGCGGTCTGGGCGC
GGGCTCCCCGGCGCTGTCGGGCGGCCAGGGCCGCCGGAGGAAGCAGCCCCCCAGGCCGGCCGACTTCAAG
TTGCAGGTCATCATTATCGGCTCCCGCGGCGTGGGCAAGACCAGCCTGATGGAGCGCTTCACCGACGACA
CCTTCTGCGAGGCCTGCAAGTCCACCGTGGGTGTTGACTTCAAAATCAAAACTGTAGAGCTAAGAGGAAA
GAAAATTAGATTACAGATCTGGGACACAGCAGGTCAGGAGAGATTCAACAGCATTACCTCAGCTTATTAC
AGAAGTGCCAAGGGGATCATATTAGTATATGATATCACTAAGAAGGAGACATTTGATGATTTGCCGAAAT
GGATGAAGATGATTGATAAGTATGCTTCAGAAGATGCAGAGCTTCTCTTAGTTGGAAATAAGTTGGACTG
TGAAACGGACAGAGAAATCACCAGGCAGCAGGGGGAAAAGTTTGCACAGCAGATCACTGGGATGCGGTTC
TGTGAAGCAAGTGCCAAGGATAACTTCAATGTGGACGAGATATTTTTGAAACTTGTCGATGACATTCTGA
AAAAGATGCCTCTGGATATTTTAAGGAATGAGTTGTCCAATAGTATCCTGTCGTTACAACCAGAGCCTGA
GATACCGCCAGAACTGCCTCCACCAAGACCACATGTCCGATGCTGTGGAGGTGCGGCCGCCTTCTGGGAA
AGGAACCTGCCCTCTGTTTCTGGCCTGCTGAAGATCATTGGATTTTCCACATCAGTAACTGCCCTGGGGT
TTGTGCTGTACAAATACAAGCTCCTGCCACGGTCTTGAGAATTCGTCGAGGGACCTAATAACTTCGTATA
GCATACATTATACGAAGTTATACATGTTTAAGGGTTCCGGTTCCACTAGGTACAATTCGATATCAAGCTT
ATCGATAATCAACCTCTGGATTACAAAATTTGTGAAAGATTGACTGGTATTCTTAACTATGTTGCTCCTT
TTACGCTATGTGGATACGCTGCTTTAATGCCTTTGTATCATGCTATTGCTTCCCGTATGGCTTTCATTTT
CTCCTCCTTGTATAAATCCTGGTTGCTGTCTCTTTATGAGGAGTTGTGGCCCGTTGTCAGGCAACGTGGC
GTGGTGTGCACTGTGTTTGCTGACGCAACCCCCACTGGTTGGGGCATTGCCACCACCTGTCAGCTCCTTT
CCGGGACTTTCGCTTTCCCCCTCCCTATTGCCACGGCGGAACTCATCGCCGCCTGCCTTGCCCGCTGCTG
GACAGGGGCTCGGCTGTTGGGCACTGACAATTCCGTGGTGTTGTCGGGGAAATCATCGTCCTTTCCTTGG
CTGCTCGCCTGTGTTGCCACCTGGATTCTGCGCGGGACGTCCTTCTGCTACGTCCCTTCGGCCCTCAATC
CAGCGGACCTTCCTTCCCGCGGCCTGCTGCCGGCTCTGCGGCCTCTTCCGCGTCTTCGCCTTCGCCCTCA
GACGAGTCGGATCTCCCTTTGGGCCGCCTCCCCGCATCGATACCGTCGACCTCGATCGAGACCTAGAAAA
ACATGGAGCAATCACAAGTAGCAATACAGCAGCTACCAATGCTGATTGTGCCTGGCTAGAAGCACAAGAG
GAGGAGGAGGTGGGTTTTCCAGTCACACCTCAGGTACCTTTAAGACCAATGACTTACAAGGCAGCTGTAG
ATCTTAGCCACTTTTTAAAAGAAAAGGGGGGACTGGAAGGGCTAATTCACTCCCAACGAAGACAAGATAT
CCTTGATCTGTGGATCTACCACACACAAGGCTACTTCCCTGATTGGCAGAACTACACACCAGGGCCAGGG
ATCAGATATCCACTGACCTTTGGATGGTGCTACAAGCTAGTACCAGTTGAGCAAGAGAAGGTAGAAGAAG
CCAATGAAGGAGAGAACACCCGCTTGTTACACCCTGTGAGCCTGCATGGGATGGATGACCCGGAGAGAGA
AGTATTAGAGTGGAGGTTTGACAGCCGCCTAGCATTTCATCACATGGCCCGAGAGCTGCATCCGGACTGT
ACTGGGTCTCTCTGGTTAGACCAGATCTGAGCCTGGGAGCTCTCTGGCTAACTAGGGAACCCACTGCTTA
AGCCTCAATAAAGCTTGCCTTGAGTGCTTCAAGTAGTGTGTGCCCGTCTGTTGTGTGACTCTGGTAACTA
GAGATCCCTCAGACCCTTTTAGTCAGTGTGGAAAATCTCTAGCAGCATGTGAGCAAAAGGCCAGCAAAAG
GCCAGGAACCGTAAAAAGGCCGCGTTGCTGGCGTTTTTCCATAGGCTCCGCCCCCCTGACGAGCATCACA
AAAATCGACGCTCAAGTCAGAGGTGGCGAAACCCGACAGGACTATAAAGATACCAGGCGTTTCCCCCTGG
AAGCTCCCTCGTGCGCTCTCCTGTTCCGACCCTGCCGCTTACCGGATACCTGTCCGCCTTTCTCCCTTCG
GGAAGCGTGGCGCTTTCTCATAGCTCACGCTGTAGGTATCTCAGTTCGGTGTAGGTCGTTCGCTCCAAGC
TGGGCTGTGTGCACGAACCCCCCGTTCAGCCCGACCGCTGCGCCTTATCCGGTAACTATCGTCTTGAGTC
CAACCCGGTAAGACACGACTTATCGCCACTGGCAGCAGCCACTGGTAACAGGATTAGCAGAGCGAGGTAT
GTAGGCGGTGCTACAGAGTTCTTGAAGTGGTGGCCTAACTACGGCTACACTAGAAGAACAGTATTTGGTA
TCTGCGCTCTGCTGAAGCCAGTTACCTTCGGAAAAAGAGTTGGTAGCTCTTGATCCGGCAAACAAACCAC
CGCTGGTAGCGGTGGTTTTTTTGTTTGCAAGCAGCAGATTACGCGCAGAAAAAAAGGATCTCAAGAAGAT
CCTTTGATCTTTTCTACGGGGTCTGACGCTCAGTGGAACGAAAACTCACGTTAAGGGATTTTGGTCATGA
GATTATCAAAAAGGATCTTCACCTAGATCCTTTTAAATTAAAAATGAAGTTTTAAATCAATCTAAAGTAT
ATATGAGTAAACTTGGTCTGACAGTTACCAATGCTTAATCAGTGAGGCACCTATCTCAGCGATCTGTCTA
TTTCGTTCATCCATAGTTGCCTGACTCCCCGTCGTGTAGATAACTACGATACGGGAGGGCTTACCATCTG
GCCCCAGTGCTGCAATGATACCGCGAGACCCACGCTCACCGGCTCCAGATTTATCAGCAATAAACCAGCC
AGCCGGAAGGGCCGAGCGCAGAAGTGGTCCTGCAACTTTATCCGCCTCCATCCAGTCTATTAATTGTTGC
CGGGAAGCTAGAGTAAGTAGTTCGCCAGTTAATAGTTTGCGCAACGTTGTTGCCATTGCTACAGGCATCG
TGGTGTCACGCTCGTCGTTTGGTATGGCTTCATTCAGCTCCGGTTCCCAACGATCAAGGCGAGTTACATG
ATCCCCCATGTTGTGCAAAAAAGCGGTTAGCTCCTTCGGTCCTCCGATCGTTGTCAGAAGTAAGTTGGCC
GCAGTGTTATCACTCATGGTTATGGCAGCACTGCATAATTCTCTTACTGTCATGCCATCCGTAAGATGCT
TTTCTGTGACTGGTGAGTACTCAACCAAGTCATTCTGAGAATAGTGTATGCGGCGACCGAGTTGCTCTTG
CCCGGCGTCAATACGGGATAATACCGCGCCACATAGCAGAACTTTAAAAGTGCTCATCATTGGAAAACGT
TCTTCGGGGCGAAAACTCTCAAGGATCTTACCGCTGTTGAGATCCAGTTCGATGTAACCCACTCGTGCAC
CCAACTGATCTTCAGCATCTTTTACTTTCACCAGCGTTTCTGGGTGAGCAAAAACAGGAAGGCAAAATGC
CGCAAAAAAGGGAATAAGGGCGACACGGAAATGTTGAATACTCATACTCTTCCTTTTTCAATATTATTGA
AGCATTTATCAGGGTTATTGTCTCATGAGCGGATACATATTTGAATGTATTTAGAAAAATAAACAAATAG
GGGTTCCGCGCACATTTCCCCGAAAAGTGCCACCTGAC
